>Addgene plasmid #194688 | pAAV2_hSyn_NES-Caprola_04-mEGFP_WRPE-SV40 | addgene full sequence | sequence record 388361 | Addgene NGS Result
TGGGAAGGGCGATCGGTGCGGGCCTCTTCGCTATTACGCCAGCTGCGCGCTCGCTCGCTCACTGAGGCCG
CCCGGGCAAAGCCCGGGCGTCGGGCGACCTTTGGTCGCCCGGCCTCAGTGAGCGAGCGAGCGCGCAGAGA
GGGAGTGGCCAACTCCATCACTAGGGGTTCCTTGTAGTTAATGATTAACCCGCCATGCTACTTATCTACG
TAGCCATGCTCTAGGAAGATCTCTGCAGAGGGCCCTGCGTATGAGTGCAAGTGGGTTTTAGGACCAGGAT
GAGGCGGGGTGGGGGTGCCTACCTGACGACCGACCCCGACCCACTGGACAAGCACCCAACCCCCATTCCC
CAAATTGCGCATCCCCTATCAGAGAGGGGGAGGGGAAACAGGATGCGGCGAGGCGCGTGCGCACTGCCAG
CTTCAGCACCGCGGACAGTGCCTTCGCCCCCGCCTGGCGGCGCGCGCCACCGCCGCCTCAGCACTGAAGG
CGCGCTGACGTCACTCGCCGGTCCCCCGCAAACTCCCCTTCCCGGCCACCTTGGTCGCGTCCGCGCCGCC
GCCGGCCCAGCCGGACCGCACCACGCGAGGCGCGAGATAGGGGGGCACGGGCGCGACCATCTGCGCTGCG
GCGCCGGCGACTCAGCGCTGCCTCAGTCTGCGGTGGGCAGCGGAGGAGTCGTGTCGTGCCTGAGAGCGCA
GTCGAATTCAAGCTGCTAGCAAGGATCCACCCGCCACCATGCTGCAGAACGAGCTTGCTCTTAAGTTGGC
TGGACTTGATATTAACAAGACTGGAGGTTCTGCCCGCGAGACCTTCCAGGCCTTCCGCACCGGTTCTGAC
CAACTGACTGAAGAGCAGATCGCAGAATTTAAAGAGGCTTTCTCCCTATTTGACAAGGACGGGGATGGGA
CAATAACAACCAAGGAGCTGGGGACGGTGATGCGGTCTCTGGGGCAGAACCCCACAGAAGCAGAGCTGCA
GGACATGATCAATGAAGTAGATGCCGACGGTGACGGCACAATCGACTTCCCTGAGTTCCTGACAATGATG
GCAAGAAAAATGAAAGACACAGACAGTGAAGAAGAAATTAGAGAAGCGTTCCGTGTGTTTGATAAGGATG
GCAATGGCTACATCAGTGCAGCAGAGCTTCGCCACGTGATGACAAACCTTGGAGAGAAGTTAACAGATGA
AGAGGTTGATGAAATGATCAGGGAAGCAGACATCGATGGGGATGGTCAGGTAAACTACGAAGAGTTTGTA
GTGATGATGACAGCGAAGGAATTCCCTCCTCCTCCGCCACCGCCACCACCGCCGCCGCCGCCACCACCAC
CTCCTCCGCCTCCTCCACCACCACCGCCACCGCCTCCACCACCTGGCGGCAGCAGGGTCGACTCATCACG
TCGTAAGTTCAATAAGACAGGTCACGCAGTCAGAGCTATAGGTCGGCTGAGCTCACTCGAGGGCGGTTCT
GACGTCGGCCGCAAGCTGATCATCGATCAGAACGTTTTTATCGAGGGTACGCTGCCGATGGGTGTCGTCC
GCCCGCTGACTGAAGTCGAGATGGACCATTACCGCGAGCCGTTCCTGAATCCTGTTGACCGCGAGCCACT
GTGGCGCTTCCCAAACGAGCTGCCAATCGCCGGTGAGCCAGCGAACATCGTCGCGCTGGTCGAAGAATAC
ATGGACTGGCTGCACCAGTCCCCTGTCCCGAAGCTGCTGTTCTGGGGCACCCCAGGCGTTCTGATCCCAC
CGGCCGAAGCCGCTCGCCTGGCCAAAAGCCTGCCTAACTGCAAGGCTGTGGACATCGGCCCGGGTCTGAA
TCTGCTGCAAGAAGACAACCCGGACCTGATCGGCAGCGAGATCGCGCGCTGGCTGTCTACTCTGGAGATT
GGTGGCACCGGTGGCTCTGGCGGTACCGGTGGCTCTGGCGGTTCTATCGGTACTGGCTTTCCATTCGACC
CCCATTATGTGGAAGTCCTGGGCGAGCGCATGCACTACGTCGATGTTGGTCCGCGCGATGGCACCCCTGT
GCTGTTCCTGCACGGTAACCCGACCTCCTCCTACGTGTGGCGCAACATCATCCCACATGTTGCACCGACC
CATCGCTGCATTGCTCCAGACCTGATCGGTATGGGCAAATCCGACAAACCAGACCTGGGTTATTTCTTCG
ACGACCACGTCCGCTTCATGGATGCCTTCATCGAAGCCCTGGGTCTGGAAGAGGTCGTCCTGGTCATTCA
CGACTGGGGCTCCGCTCTGGGTTTCCACTGGGCCAAGCGCAATCCAGAGCGCGTCAAAGGTATTGCATTT
ATGGAGTTCATCCGCCCTATCCCGACCTGGGACGAATGGGGAGGTTCTATGGTGAGCAAGGGCGAGGAGC
TGTTCACCGGGGTGGTGCCCATCCTGGTCGAGCTGGACGGCGACGTAAACGGCCACAAGTTCAGCGTGTC
CGGCGAGGGCGAGGGCGATGCCACCTACGGCAAGCTGACCCTGAAGTTCATCTGCACCACCGGCAAGCTG
CCCGTGCCCTGGCCCACCCTCGTGACCACCCTGACCTACGGCGTGCAGTGCTTCAGCCGCTACCCCGACC
ACATGAAGCAGCACGACTTCTTCAAGTCCGCCATGCCCGAAGGCTACGTCCAGGAGCGCACCATCTTCTT
CAAGGACGACGGCAACTACAAGACCCGCGCCGAGGTGAAGTTCGAGGGCGACACCCTGGTGAACCGCATC
GAGCTGAAGGGCATCGACTTCAAGGAGGACGGCAACATCCTGGGGCACAAGCTGGAGTACAACTACAACA
GCCACAACGTCTATATCATGGCCGACAAGCAGAAGAACGGCATCAAGGTGAACTTCAAGATCCGCCACAA
CATCGAGGACGGCAGCGTGCAGCTCGCCGACCACTACCAGCAGAACACCCCCATCGGCGACGGCCCCGTG
CTGCTGCCCGACAACCACTACCTGAGCACCCAGTCCAAACTGAGCAAAGACCCCAACGAGAAGCGCGATC
ACATGGTCCTGCTGGAGTTCGTGACCGCCGCCGGGATCACTCTCGGCATGGACGAGCTGTACAAGTGAAA
GCTTATCGATAATCAACCTCTGGATTACAAAATTTGTGAAAGATTGACTGGTATTCTTAACTATGTTGCT
CCTTTTACGCTATGTGGATACGCTGCTTTAATGCCTTTGTATCATGCTATTGCTTCCCGTATGGCTTTCA
TTTTCTCCTCCTTGTATAAATCCTGGTTGCTGTCTCTTTATGAGGAGTTGTGGCCCGTTGTCAGGCAACG
TGGCGTGGTGTGCACTGTGTTTGCTGACGCAACCCCCACTGGTTGGGGCATTGCCACCACCTGTCAGCTC
CTTTCCGGGACTTTCGCTTTCCCCCTCCCTATTGCCACGGCGGAACTCATCGCCGCCTGCCTTGCCCGCT
GCTGGACAGGGGCTCGGCTGTTGGGCACTGACAATTCCGTGGTGTTGTCGGGGAAATCATCGTCCTTTCC
TTGGCTGCTCGCCTGTGTTGCCACCTGGATTCTGCGCGGGACGTCCTTCTGCTACGTCCCTTCGGCCCTC
AATCCAGCGGACCTTCCTTCCCGCGGCCTGCTGCCGGCTCTGCGGCCTCTTCCGCGTCTTCGCCTTCGCC
CTCAGACGAGTCGGATCTCCCTTTGGGCCGCCTCCCCGCATCGATACCGTCGACCTCGACCCGGGCGGCC
GCTTCGAGCAGACATGATAAGATACATTGATGAGTTTGGACAAACCACAACTAGAATGCAGTGAAAAAAA
TGCTTTATTTGTGAAATTTGTGATGCTATTGCTTTATTTGTAACCATTATAAGCTGCAATAAACAAGTTA
ACAACAACAATTGCATTCATTTTATGTTTCAGGTTCAGGGGGAGATGTGGGAGGTTTTTTAAAGCAAGTA
AAACCTCTACAAATGTGGTAAAATCGATAAGGATCTTCCTAGAGCATGGCTACGTAGATAAGTAGCATGG
CGGGTTAATCATTAACTACAAGGAACCCCTAGTGATGGAGTTGGCCACTCCCTCTCTGCGCGCTCGCTCG
CTCACTGAGGCCGGGCGACCAAAGGTCGCCCGACGCCCGGGCTTTGCCCGGGCGGCCTCAGTGAGCGAGC
GAGCGCGCAGCTGCATTAATGAATCGGCCAACGCGCGGGGAGAGGCGGTTTGCGTATTGGGCGCTCTTCC
GCTTCCTCGCTCACTGACTCGCTGCGCTCGGTCGTTCGGCTGCGGCGAGCGGTATCAGCTCACTCAAAGG
CGGTAATACGGTTATCCACAGAATCAGGGGATAACGCAGGAAAGAACATGTGAGCAAAAGGCCAGCAAAA
GGCCAGGAACCGTAAAAAGGCCGCGTTGCTGGCGTTTTTCCATAGGCTCCGCCCCCCTGACGAGCATCAC
AAAAATCGACGCTCAAGTCAGAGGTGGCGAAACCCGACAGGACTATAAAGATACCAGGCGTTTCCCCCTG
GAAGCTCCCTCGTGCGCTCTCCTGTTCCGACCCTGCCGCTTACCGGATACCTGTCCGCCTTTCTCCCTTC
GGGAAGCGTGGCGCTTTCTCATAGCTCACGCTGTAGGTATCTCAGTTCGGTGTAGGTCGTTCGCTCCAAG
CTGGGCTGTGTGCACGAACCCCCCGTTCAGCCCGACCGCTGCGCCTTATCCGGTAACTATCGTCTTGAGT
CCAACCCGGTAAGACACGACTTATCGCCACTGGCAGCAGCCACTGGTAACAGGATTAGCAGAGCGAGGTA
TGTAGGCGGTGCTACAGAGTTCTTGAAGTGGTGGCCTAACTACGGCTACACTAGAAGAACAGTATTTGGT
ATCTGCGCTCTGCTGAAGCCAGTTACCTTCGGAAAAAGAGTTGGTAGCTCTTGATCCGGCAAACAAACCA
CCGCTGGTAGCGGTGGTTTTTTTGTTTGCAAGCAGCAGATTACGCGCAGAAAAAAAGGATCTCAAGAAGA
TCCTTTGATCTTTTCTACGGGGTCTGACGCTCAGTGGAACGAAAACTCACGTTAAGGGATTTTGGTCATG
AGATTATCAAAAAGGATCTTCACCTAGATCCTTTTAAATTAAAAATGAAGTTTTAAATCAATCTAAAGTA
TATATGAGTAAACTTGGTCTGACAGTTACCAATGCTTAATCAGTGAGGCACCTATCTCAGCGATCTGTCT
ATTTCGTTCATCCATAGTTGCCTGACTCCCCGTCGTGTAGATAACTACGATACGGGAGGGCTTACCATCT
GGCCCCAGTGCTGCAATGATACCGCGAGACCCACGCTCACCGGCTCCAGATTTATCAGCAATAAACCAGC
CAGCCGGAAGGGCCGAGCGCAGAAGTGGTCCTGCAACTTTATCCGCCTCCATCCAGTCTATTAATTGTTG
CCGGGAAGCTAGAGTAAGTAGTTCGCCAGTTAATAGTTTGCGCAACGTTGTTGCCATTGCTACAGGCATC
GTGGTGTCACGCTCGTCGTTTGGTATGGCTTCATTCAGCTCCGGTTCCCAACGATCAAGGCGAGTTACAT
GATCCCCCATGTTGTGCAAAAAAGCGGTTAGCTCCTTCGGTCCTCCGATCGTTGTCAGAAGTAAGTTGGC
CGCAGTGTTATCACTCATGGTTATGGCAGCACTGCATAATTCTCTTACTGTCATGCCATCCGTAAGATGC
TTTTCTGTGACTGGTGAGTACTCAACCAAGTCATTCTGAGAATAGTGTATGCGGCGACCGAGTTGCTCTT
GCCCGGCGTCAATACGGGATAATACCGCGCCACATAGCAGAACTTTAAAAGTGCTCATCATTGGAAAACG
TTCTTCGGGGCGAAAACTCTCAAGGATCTTACCGCTGTTGAGATCCAGTTCGATGTAACCCACTCGTGCA
CCCAACTGATCTTCAGCATCTTTTACTTTCACCAGCGTTTCTGGGTGAGCAAAAACAGGAAGGCAAAATG
CCGCAAAAAAGGGAATAAGGGCGACACGGAAATGTTGAATACTCATACTCTTCCTTTTTCAATATTATTG
AAGCATTTATCAGGGTTATTGTCTCATGAGCGGATACATATTTGAATGTATTTAGAAAAATAAACAAATA
GGGGTTCCGCGCACATTTCCCCGAAAAGTGCCACCTAAATTGTAAGCGTTAATATTTTGTTAAAATTCGC
GTTAAATTTTTGTTAAATCAGCTCATTTTTTAACCAATAGGCCGAAATCGGCAAAATCCCTTATAAATCA
AAAGAATAGACCGAGATAGGGT
[37 nt withheld, positions 6253-6289]
AAAGAACGTGGACTCCAACGTCAAAGG
[49 nt withheld, positions 6317-6365]
T
[91 nt withheld, positions 6367-6457]
G
[124 nt withheld, positions 6459-6582]
CCCATTCGCCATTCAGGCTGCGCAACTGT
Features (pLannotate 1.2.2; 19 found; start..end, strand, type, name):
     40..172     -  repeat_region  AAV2 ITR (fragment): inverted terminal repeat of adeno-associated virus serotype 2 inverted
    254..701     +  promoter       hSyn promoter: human synapsin I promoter; confers neuron-specific expression (Kügler et al., 2003)
    801..831     +  CDS            HaloTag® (fragment): modified bacterial dehalogenase that forms covalent bonds with chloroalkane derivatives
    836..1278    +  CDS            calmodulin (fragment): calcium-binding protein
   1399..1455    +  CDS            calmodulin-binding peptide: calmodulin-binding peptide from avian smooth muscle myosin light chain kinase
   1471..1890    +  CDS            HaloTag® (fragment): modified bacterial dehalogenase that forms covalent bonds with chloroalkane derivatives
   1936..2349    +  CDS            HaloTag® (fragment): modified bacterial dehalogenase that forms covalent bonds with chloroalkane derivatives
   2359..3075    +  CDS            mEGFP: mEGFP is a basic (constitutively fluorescent) green fluorescent protein published in 2002, derived from Aequorea victoria. It has moderate acid sensitivity.
   3091..3679    +  misc_feature   WPRE: woodchuck hepatitis virus posttranscriptional regulatory element
   3680..3699    +  misc_feature   MCS (fragment): pBluescript multiple cloning site
   3728..3849    -  polyA_signal   SV40 poly(A) signal: SV40 polyadenylation signal
   3872..3940    -  CDS            large T antigen (fragment): large T antigen from SV40 (simian virus 40)
   4011..4144    +  repeat_region  AAV2 ITR: inverted terminal repeat of adeno-associated virus serotype 2 inverted
   4138..4194    -  CDS            lacI (fragment): lac repressor; lacI; The lac repressor binds to the lac operator to inhibit transcription in E. coli. This inhibition can be relieved by adding lactose or isopropyl-β-D-thiogalactopyranoside (IPTG).
   4377..4965    -  rep_origin     ori: high-copy-number ColE1/pMB1/pBR322/pUC origin of replication
   5136..5996    -  CDS            AmpR: β-lactamase; bla; confers resistance to ampicillin, carbenicillin, and related antibiotics
   5997..6101    -  promoter       AmpR promoter: bla
   6154..6582    -  rep_origin     f1 ori (sequence partly withheld): f1 bacteriophage origin of replication; arrow indicates direction of (+) strand synthesis
   6587..45      -  CDS            lacZα (fragment) (across the origin): LacZα fragment of β-galactosidase; lacZ fragment
