[The description below was written by a language model from this plasmid's Addgene catalogue record and pLannotate feature annotations shown in this document.]
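Description:
pAAV2_hSyn_NES-Caprola_04-mEGFP_WRPE-SV40 is an AAV transfer plasmid built on a pAAV2 backbone for neuronal expression of a synthetic calcium recorder by AAV transduction. The full sequenced record is about 6.6 kb. In bacteria it is maintained through a high-copy ColE1/pUC-type origin and selected with ampicillin via the β-lactamase gene and its own promoter. An f1 phage origin and short leftover lacZα and lacI fragments are also annotated in the backbone. Two AAV2 inverted terminal repeats flank the expression cassette and define the segment that is packaged into viral particles. One of them is annotated only as a fragment.

Between the ITRs, the human synapsin I (hSyn1) promoter restricts expression to neurons and drives a single open reading frame of roughly 2.3 kb. The annotation shows this frame as HaloTag-derived segments interrupted by calmodulin and a calmodulin-binding peptide from smooth muscle myosin light chain kinase. This suggests a rearranged or split HaloTag whose covalent labelling by chloroalkane substrates is gated by calcium-dependent calmodulin–peptide binding, although the record itself does not spell out the mechanism. The name indicates an N-terminal nuclear export signal (NES) for cytosolic localisation, though this element is not separately annotated. Monomeric EGFP is fused to the C terminus and gives a constitutive green marker of expression. Downstream, a WPRE enhances transcript stability and expression, and an SV40 polyadenylation signal terminates the message.

The construct is intended for producing AAV that delivers Caprola_04 to neurons, where chemical labelling leaves a lasting record of past calcium activity.
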