Addgene plasmid #194688: pAAV2_hSyn_NES-Caprola_04-mEGFP_WRPE-SV40
Purpose: hSyn1 driven expression of the calcium recorder Caprola_04 fused to mEGFP for neuronal expression through AAV transduction
Depositing lab: Kai Johnsson. Depositing organization: Max Planck Institute for Medical Research. Publication: Recording physiological history of cells with chemical labeling. Huppertz MC, Wilhelm J, Grenier V, Schneider MW, Falt T, Porzberg N, Hausmann D, Hoffmann DC, Hai L, Tarnawski M, Pino G, Slanchev K, Kolb I, Acuna C, Fenk LM, Baier H, Hiblot J, Johnsson K. Science. 2024 Feb 23;383(6685):890-897. doi: 10.1126/science.adg0812. Epub 2024 Feb 22. PubMed 38386755.
Backbone
  Vector backbone: pAAV2
  Backbone size w/o insert (bp): 4200
  Vector type: AAV
Growth in bacteria
  Bacterial resistance: Ampicillin, 100 μg/mL
  Growth temperature: 30°C
  Growth strain: NEB Stable
  Copy number: High Copy
Gene/Insert
  Gene/Insert name: Caprola_04-mEGFP
  Species: Synthetic
  Insert size (bp): 2340
  Promoter: hSyn1
  Tag / fusion protein: mEGFP (C terminal on insert)
  Cloning method: Gibson Cloning
Terms and licenses: Academic/Nonprofit Terms; Industry Terms: Not Available to Industry
How to cite: pAAV2_hSyn_NES-Caprola_04-mEGFP_WRPE-SV40 was a gift from Kai Johnsson (Addgene plasmid # 194688 ; http://n2t.net/addgene:194688 ; RRID:Addgene_194688)
